>Addgene plasmid #168703 | pDONR223 HCoV-OC43 S_nostop | depositor partial sequence | sequence record 326912 | Inserted CDS without stop codon
ATGTTTTTGATACTTTTAATTTCCTTACCAACGGCTTTTGCTGTTATAGGAGATTTAAAGTGTACTTCAG
ATAATATTAATGATAAAGACACCGGTCCTCCTCCTATAAGTACTGATACTGTTGATGTTACTAATGGTTT
GGGTACTTATTATGTTTTAGATCGTGTGTATTTAAATACTACGTTGTTTCTTAATGGTTATTACCCTACT
TCAGGTTCCACATATCGTAATATGGCACTGAAGGGAAGTGTACTATTGAGCAGACTATGGTTTAAACCAC
CATTTCTTTCTGATTTTATTAATGGTATTTTTGCTAAGGTCAAAAATACCAAGGTTATTAAAGATCGTGT
AATGTATAGTGAGTTCCCTGCTATAACTATAGGTAGTACTTTTGTAAATACATCCTATAGTGTGGTAGTA
CAACCACGTACAATCAATTCAACACAGGATGGTGATAATAAATTACAAGGTCTTTTAGAGGTCTCTGTTT
GCCAGTATAATATGTGCGAGTACCCACAAACGATTTGTCATCCTAACCTGGGTAATCATCGCAAAGAACT
ATGGCATTTGGATACAGGTGTTGTTTCCTGTTTATATAAGCGTAATTTCACATATGATGTGAATGCTGAT
TATTTGTATTTTCATTTTTATCAAGAAGGTGGTACTTTTTATGCATATTTTACAGACACTGGTGTTGTTA
CTAAGTTTTTGTTTAATGTTTATTTAGGCATGGCGCTTTCACACTATTATGTCATGCCTCTGACTTGTAA
TAGTAAGCTTACTTTAGAATATTGGGTTACACCTCTCACTTCTAGACAATATTTACTCGCTTTCAATCAA
GATGGTATTATTTTTAATGCTGTTGATTGTATGAGTGATTTTATGAGTGAGATTAAGTGTAAAACACAAT
CTATAGCACCACCTACTGGTGTTTATGAATTAAACGGTTACACTGTTCAGCCAATCGCAGATGTTTACCG
ACGTAAACCTAATCTTCCCAATTGCAATATAGAAGCTTGGCTTAATGATAAGTCGGTGCCCTCTCCATTA
AATTGGGAACGTAAGACATTTTCAAATTGTAATTTTAATATGAGCAGCCTGATGTCTTTTATTCAGGCAG
ACTCATTTACTTGTAATAATATTGATGCTGCTAAGATATATGGTATGTGTTTTTCCAGCATAACTATAGA
TAAGTTTGCTATACCCAATGGCAGGAAGGTTGACCTACAATTGGGTAATTTGGGCTATTTGCAGTCATTT
AACTATAGAATTGATACTACTGCAACAAGTTGTCAGTTGTATTATAATTTACCTGCTGCTAATGTTTCTG
TTAGCAGGTTTAATCCTTCTACTTGGAATAAGAGATTTGGTTTTATAGAAGATTCTGTTTTTAAGCCTCG
ACCTGCAGGTGTTCTTACTAATCATGATGTAGTTTATGCACAACACTGTTTCAAAGCTCCTAAAAATTTC
TGTCCGTGTAAATTGAATGGTTCGTGTGTAGGTAGTGGTCCTGGTAAAAATAATGGTATAGGCACTTGTC
CTGCAGGTACTAATTATTTAACTTGTGATAATTTGTGCACTCCTGATCCTATTACATTTACAGGTACTTA
TAAGTGCCCCCAAACTAAATCTTTAGTTGGCATAGGTGAGCACTGTTCGGGTCTTGCTGTTAAAAGTGAT
TATTGTGGAGGCAATTCTTGTACTTGCCGACCACAAGCATTTTTGGGTTGGTCTGCAGACTCTTGTTTAC
AAGGAGACAAGTGTAATATTTTTGCTAATTTTATTTTGCATGATGTTAATAGTGGTCTTACTTGTTCTAC
TGATTTACAAAAAGCTAACACAGACATAATTCTTGGTGTTTGTGTTAATTATGACCTCTATGGTATTTTA
GGCCAAGGCATTTTTGTTGAGGTTAATGCGACTTATTATAATAGTTGGCAGAACCTTTTATATGATTCTA
ATGGTAATCTCTACGGTTTTAGAGACTACATAACAAACAGAACTTTTATGATTCGTAGTTGCTATAGCGG
TCGTGTTTCTGCGGCCTTTCACGCTAACTCTTCCGAACCAGCATTGCTATTTCGGAATATTAAATGCAAC
TACGTTTTTAATAATAGTCTTACACGACAGCTGCAACCCATTAACTATTTTGATAGTTATCTTGGTTGTG
TTGTCAATGCTTATAATAGTACTGCTATTTCTGTTCAAACATGTGATCTCACAGTAGGTAGTGGTTACTG
TGTGGATTACTCTAAAAACAGACGAAGTCGTGGAGCGATTACCACTGGTTATCGGTTTACTAATTTTGAG
CCATTTACTGTTAATTCAGTAAACGATAGTTTAGAACCTGTAGGTGGTTTGTATGAAATTCAAATACCTT
CAGAGTTTACTATAGGTAATATGGTGGAGTTTATTCAAACAAGCTCTCCTAAAGTTACTATTGATTGTGC
TGCATTTGTCTGTGGTGATTATGCAGCATGTAAATCACAGTTGGTTGAATATGGTAGTTTCTGTGATAAC
ATTAATGCCATACTCACAGAAGTAAATGAACTACTTGACACTACACAGTTGCAAGTAGCTAATAGTTTAA
TGAATGGTGTTACTCTTAGCACTAAGCTTAAAGATGGCGTTAATTTCAATGTAGACGACATCAATTTTTC
CCCTGTATTAGGTTGTCTAGGCAGCGAATGTAGTAAAGCTTCCAGTAGATCTGCTATAGAGGATTTACTT
TTTGATAAAGTAAAGTTATCTGATGTCGGTTTTGTTGAGGCTTATAATAATTGTACAGGAGGTGCCGAAA
TTAGGGACCTCATTTGTGTGCAAAGTTATAAAGGCATCAAAGTGTTGCCTCCACTGCTCTCAGAAAATCA
GATCAGTGGATACACTTTGGCTGCCACCTCTGCTAGTCTATTTCCTCCTTGGACAGCAGCAGCAGGTGTA
CCATTTTATTTAAATGTTCAGTATCGCATTAATGGGCTTGGTGTCACCATGGATGTGCTAAGTCAAAATC
AAAAGCTTATT
[126 nt withheld, positions 3022-3147]
CTCTCTAATAGATTTGGTGCTATAAGTGCTTCTTTACAAGAAATTCTATCTAGACTTGATGCTCTTGAAG
CGGAAGCTCAGATAGATAGACTTATTAATGGTCGTCTTACCGCTCTTAATGCTTATGTTTCTCAACAGCT
TAGTGATTCTACACTGGTAAAATTTAGTGCAGCACAAGCTATGGAGAAGGTTAATGAATGTGTCAAAAGC
CAATCATCTAGGATAAATTTCTGTGGTAATGGTAATCATATTATATCATTAGTGCAGAATGCTCCATATG
GTTTGTATTTTATCCACTTTAGTTATGTCCCTACTAAGTATGTCACAGCGAGGGTTAGTCCTGGTCTGTG
CATTGCTGGTGATAGAGGTATAGCTCCTAAGAGTGGTTATTTTGTTAATGTAAATAATACTTGGATGTAC
ACTGGTAGTGGTTACTACTACCCTGAACCTATAACTGAAAATAATGTTGTTGTTATGAGTACCTGCGCTG
TTAATTATACTAAAGCGCCGTATGTAATGCTGAACACTTCAATACCCAACCTTCCTGATTTTAAGGAAGA
GTTGGATCAATGGTTTAAAAATCAAACATCAGTGGCACCAGATTTGTCACTTGATTAT
[84 nt withheld, positions 3766-3849]
CTCAAGGACATTGGTACATATGAATATTATGTAAAATGGCCTTGGTATGTATGGCTTTTAATCTGCCTTG
CTGGTGTAGCTATGCTTGTTTTACTATTCTTCATATGCTGTTGTACAGGATGTGGGACTAGTTGTTTTAA
GAAATGTGGTGGTTGTTGTGATGATTATACTGGATACCAGGAGTTAGTAATCAAAACTTCACATGACGAC
TAA
