[The description below was written by a language model from this plasmid's Addgene catalogue record.]
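Description:
pDONR223 HCoV-OC43 S_nostop is a Gateway-compatible Entry clone built on the pDONR223 donor backbone (listed as 5005 bp without insert) and carrying the S gene, which encodes the spike glycoprotein of human coronavirus OC43. The insert is recorded as 4062 bp and was introduced by Gateway cloning, so in the finished Entry clone the open reading frame should be flanked by attL recombination sites, although no feature table is provided to confirm the exact elements or their positions. The plasmid is propagated in standard E. coli cloning strains such as DH5alpha under spectinomycin selection. The record lists copy number as unknown and does not describe the origin of replication. M13 forward and reverse primer sites flank the insert for sequence verification.

As an Entry vector, the construct is not itself an expression plasmid: the record names no promoter, tag or reporter driving the S coding sequence, and none would be expected in this type of backbone. Its role is to serve as a shuttle from which the ORF can be moved by LR recombination into any compatible Destination vector, which then supplies the promoter, host-specific elements and fusion partners. The "nostop" designation indicates that the native stop codon has been omitted, allowing read-through into C-terminal tags or fusion domains provided by the Destination vector. The clone belongs to a collection of human coronavirus protein-coding sequences assembled as a flexible, multipurpose Gateway resource, suited to applications such as expression studies or protein interaction assays, depending on the Destination vector chosen.
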