Addgene plasmid #168703: pDONR223 HCoV-OC43 S_nostop
Purpose: Gateway-compatible Entry vector
Depositing lab: Fritz Roth. Depositing organization: Sinai Health System. Publication: A resource of human coronavirus protein-coding sequences in a flexible, multipurpose Gateway Entry clone collection. Weller B, Lin CW, Pogoutse O, Sauer M, Marin-de la Rosa N, Strobel A, Young V, Knapp JJ, Rayhan A, Falter C, Kim DK, Roth FP, Falter-Braun P. G3 (Bethesda). 2023 Jul 5;13(7):jkad105. doi: 10.1093/g3journal/jkad105. PubMed 37267226.
Backbone
  Vector backbone: pDONR223
  Backbone manufacturer: Rual et al, Genome Res. 14:2128-2135, 2004.
  Backbone size w/o insert (bp): 5005
  Vector type: Other
Growth in bacteria
  Bacterial resistance: Spectinomycin, 50 μg/mL
  Growth temperature: 37°C
  Growth strain: DH5alpha
  Copy number: Unknown
Gene/Insert
  Gene/Insert name: S
  Species: Other
  Insert size (bp): 4062
  Entrez Gene: S (a.k.a. EYW02_gp4)
  Cloning method: Gateway Cloning
  Sequencing primers: 5′ m13-For; 3′ m13-Rev
Resource information
  A portion of this plasmid was derived from a plasmid made by: Falter-Braun Lab
Terms and licenses: Academic/Nonprofit Terms; Industry Terms
How to cite: pDONR223 HCoV-OC43 S_nostop was a gift from Fritz Roth (Addgene plasmid # 168703 ; http://n2t.net/addgene:168703 ; RRID:Addgene_168703)
